Addgene plasmid #163746: TET-pLKO-neo NXPH4-sh3
Purpose: Lentivirus for inducible knockdown of NXPH4 (human)
Depositing lab: Roland Friedel. Depositing organization: Icahn School of Medicine at Mount Sinai.
Backbone
  Vector backbone: pLKO-Tet-On (Tet-pLKO-Neo) Addgene # 21916
  Backbone manufacturer: Wiederschain et al., 2009 Cell Cycle 8:3, 498-504
  Backbone size w/o insert (bp): 9084
  Total vector size (bp): 9143
  Vector type: Mammalian Expression, Lentiviral, RNAi
  Selectable markers: Neomycin (select with G418)
Growth in bacteria
  Bacterial resistance: Ampicillin, 100 μg/mL
  Growth temperature: 30°C
  Growth strain: NEB Stable
  Copy number: High Copy
Gene/Insert
  Gene/Insert name: NXPH4
  gRNA/shRNA sequence: CCCAAAGTGAAAGGGATAAGA
  Species: H. sapiens (human)
  Entrez Gene: NXPH4 (a.k.a. NPH4)
  Promoter: TRE
  Cloning method: Restriction Enzyme; 5′ cloning site AgeI (destroyed during cloning); 3′ cloning site EcoRI (not destroyed)
  Sequencing primers: 5′ pLKO-seq: ggcagggatattcaccattatcgtttcaga
Terms and licenses: Academic/Nonprofit Terms; Industry Terms: Not Available to Industry
How to cite: TET-pLKO-neo NXPH4-sh3 was a gift from Roland Friedel (Addgene plasmid # 163746 ; http://n2t.net/addgene:163746 ; RRID:Addgene_163746)
