[The description below was written by a language model from this plasmid's Addgene catalogue record and pLannotate feature annotations shown in this document.]
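Description:
TET-pLKO-neo NXPH4-sh3 is a lentiviral RNAi plasmid built on the Tet-pLKO-Neo (pLKO-Tet-On) backbone for doxycycline-inducible knockdown of human NXPH4 (neurexophilin 4). It is a roughly 9.1 kb transfer vector carrying the usual HIV-1-derived elements: an RSV promoter fused to a truncated 5' LTR, so that the genomic RNA is transcribed without Tat, the Ψ packaging signal with an adjoining gag fragment, the RRE for Rev-dependent export, a cPPT/CTS, and a self-inactivating ΔU3 3' LTR followed by an SV40 poly(A) signal. In bacteria it is maintained through a high-copy ColE1/pUC-type origin and ampicillin resistance. An f1 origin and remnants of lac and phage-promoter sequences from the parental cloning vector are also present.

The payload is a short hairpin against NXPH4, the third in its series by name, cloned between AgeI (destroyed) and EcoRI. The catalogue lists the promoter as TRE, but the feature table identifies it as an H1-2O2 promoter, a human H1 RNA polymerase III promoter modified with Tet operator sites. The hairpin itself is not annotated. On the same provirus, a human PGK promoter followed by a rabbit β-globin intron drives a bicistronic transcript encoding TetR and, through an EMCV IRES, the neomycin resistance gene. Constitutively expressed TetR binds the operators and blocks shRNA transcription. Adding doxycycline or tetracycline releases the repressor and switches on the knockdown. Because regulator, selectable marker and hairpin all sit in a single vector, transduced cells can be selected with G418 and NXPH4 silencing then induced on demand, which is useful for timed or reversible loss-of-function studies in human cells.
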