Features (pLannotate 1.2.2; 30 found; start..end, strand, type, name):
    516..1088    +  intron         β-globin intron: intron from rabbit β-globin gene
   1143..1161    +  promoter       T7 promoter: promoter for bacteriophage T7 RNA polymerase
   1172..1792    +  CDS            tetR: TETR2_ECOLX - Experimental evidence at protein level: Swiss-Prot protein existence level 1. TetR is the repressor of the tetracycline resistance element; its N-terminal region forms a helix-turn-helix structure and binds DNA. Binding of tetracycline to TetR reduces the repressor affinity for the tetracycline resistance gene (tetA) promoter operator sites. From Escherichia coli.
   1938..2400    +  misc_feature   IRES: internal ribosome entry site (IRES) of the encephalomyocarditis virus (EMCV)
   2407..3198    +  CDS            neo: KKA2_KLEPN - Also known as kan, nptII. Experimental evidence at protein level: Swiss-Prot protein existence level 1. Resistance to kanamycin, neomycin, paromomycin, ribostamycin, butirosin and gentamicin B. From Klebsiella pneumoniae.
   3230..3329    -  protein_bind   attL2: mutant version of attL; recombination site for the Gateway® LR reaction LR Clonase™
   3388..3471    +  CDS            nef (fragment): NEF_HV1Z2 - Experimental evidence at protein level: Swiss-Prot protein existence level 1. Extracellular Nef protein targets CD4(+) T-lymphocytes for apoptosis by interacting with CXCR4 surface receptors. From Human immunodeficiency virus type 1 group M subtype D (isolate Z2/CDC-Z34) (HIV-1).
   3473..3706    +  LTR            3' LTR (ΔU3): self-inactivating 3' long terminal repeat (LTR) from HIV-1
   3778..3899    +  polyA_signal   SV40 poly(A) signal: SV40 polyadenylation signal
   3939..4074    +  rep_origin     SV40 ori: SV40 origin of replication
   4095..4113    -  promoter       T7 promoter: promoter for bacteriophage T7 RNA polymerase
   4121..4276    +  CDS            lacZα (fragment): LacZα fragment of β-galactosidase; lacZ fragment
   4281..4709    +  rep_origin     f1 ori (sequence partly withheld): f1 bacteriophage origin of replication; arrow indicates direction of (+) strand synthesis
   4762..4866    +  promoter       AmpR promoter: bla
   4867..5727    +  CDS            AmpR: β-lactamase; bla; confers resistance to ampicillin, carbenicillin, and related antibiotics
   5898..6486    +  rep_origin     ori: high-copy-number ColE1/pMB1/pBR322/pUC origin of replication
   6669..6761    +  CDS            lacI (fragment): lac repressor; lacI; The lac repressor binds to the lac operator to inhibit transcription in E. coli. This inhibition can be relieved by adding lactose or isopropyl-β-D-thiogalactopyranoside (IPTG).
   6774..6795    +  protein_bind   CAP binding site: CAP binding activates transcription in the presence of cAMP. E. coli catabolite activator protein
   6810..6840    +  promoter       lac promoter: promoter for the E. coli lac operon
   6848..6864    +  protein_bind   lac operator: The lac repressor binds to the lac operator to inhibit transcription in E. coli. This inhibition can be relieved by adding lactose or isopropyl-β-D-thiogalactopyranoside (IPTG). lac repressor encoded by lacI
   6909..6927    +  promoter       T3 promoter: promoter for bacteriophage T3 RNA polymerase
   6955..7181    +  promoter       RSV promoter: Rous sarcoma virus enhancer/promoter
   7182..7362    +  LTR            5' LTR (truncated): truncated 5' long terminal repeat (LTR) from HIV-1
   7409..7534    +  misc_feature   HIV-1 Ψ: packaging signal of human immunodeficiency virus type 1
   7518..7881    +  CDS            HIV-1 gag (fragment): gag protein from human immunodeficiency virus 1; gag
   8027..8260    +  misc_feature   RRE: The Rev response element (RRE) of HIV-1 allows for Rev-dependent mRNA export from the nucleus to the cytoplasm.
   8637..8737    +  CDS            Rev (fragment): human immunodeficiency virus 1 (HIV-1) Rev protein; rev; enhances nuclear export of unspliced and incompletely spliced viral mRNAs
   8778..8872    +  promoter       H1-2O2 promoter: doxycycline-inducible variant of the human H1 RNA promoter (Henriksen et al., 2007)
   8974..9091    +  misc_feature   cPPT/CTS: central polypurine tract and central termination sequence of HIV-1
   9140..507     +  promoter       hPGK promoter (across the origin): human phosphoglycerate kinase 1 promoter
>Addgene plasmid #163746 | TET-pLKO-neo NXPH4-sh3 | addgene full sequence | sequence record 322896 | Addgene NGS Result
TTGGGGTTGCGCCTTTTCCAAGGCAGCCCTGGGTTTGCGCAGGGACGCGGCTGCTCTGGGCGTGGTTCCG
GGAAACGCAGCGGCGCCGACCCTGGGTCTCGCACATTCTTCACGTCCGTTCGCAGCGTCACCCGGATCTT
CGCCGCTACCCTTGTGGGCCCCCCGGCGACGCTTCCTGCTCCGCCCCTAAGTCGGGAAGGTTCCTTGCGG
TTCGCGGCGTGCCGGACGTGACAAACGGAAGCCGCACGTCTCACTAGTACCCTCGCAGACGGACAGCGCC
AGGGAGCAATGGCAGCGCGCCGACCGCGATGGGCTGTGGCCAATAGCGGCTGCTCAGCAGGGCGCGCCGA
GAGCAGCGGCCGGGAAGGGGCGGTGCGGGAGGCGGGGTGTGGGGCGGTAGTGTGGGCCCTGTTCCTGCCC
GCGCGGTGTTCCGCATTCTGCAAGCCTCCGGAGCGCACGTCGGCAGTCGGCTCCCTCGTTGACCGAATCA
CCGACCTCTCTCCCCAGGGGGATCTGTGAGTTTGGGGACCCTTGATTGTTCTTTCTTTTTCGCTATTGTA
AAATTCATGTTATATGGAGGGGGCAAAGTTTTCAGGGTGTTGTTTAGAATGGGAAGATGTCCCTTGTATC
ACCATGGACCCTCATGATAATTTTGTTTCTTTCACTTTCTACTCTGTTGACAACCATTGTCTCCTCTTAT
TTTCTTTTCATTTTCTGTAACTTTTTCGTTAAACTTTAGCTTGCATTTGTAACGAATTTTTAAATTCACT
TTTGTTTATTTGTCAGATTGTAAGTACTTTCTCTAATCACTTTTTTTTCAAGGCAATCAGGGTATATTAT
ATTGTACTTCAGCACAGTTTTAGAGAACAATTGTTATAATTAAATGATAAGGTAGAATATTTCTGCATAT
AAATTCTGGCTGGCGTGGAAATATTCTTATTGGTAGAAACAACTACATCCTGGTCATCATCCTGCCTTTC
TCTTTATGGTTACAATGATATACACTGTTTGAGATGAGGATAAAATACTCTGAGTCCAAACCGGGCCCCT
CTGCTAACCATGTTCATGCCTTCTTCTTTTTCCTACAGCTCCTGGGCAACGTGCTGGTTATTGTGCTGTC
TCATCATTTTGGCAAAGAATTGTAATACGACTCACTATAGGGCGAATTGATATGTCTAGATTAGATAAAA
GTAAAGTGATTAACAGCGCATTAGAGCTGCTTAATGAGGTCGGAATCGAAGGTTTAACAACCCGTAAACT
CGCCCAGAAGCTAGGTGTAGAGCAGCCTACATTGTATTGGCATGTAAAAAATAAGCGGGCTTTGCTCGAC
GCCTTAGCCATTGAGATGTTAGATAGGCACCATACTCACTTTTGCCCTTTAGAAGGGGAAAGCTGGCAAG
ATTTTTTACGTAATAACGCTAAAAGTTTTAGATGTGCTTTACTAAGTCATCGCGATGGAGCAAAAGTACA
TTTAGGTACACGGCCTACAGAAAAACAGTATGAAACTCTCGAAAATCAATTAGCCTTTTTATGCCAACAA
GGTTTTTCACTAGAGAATGCATTATATGCACTCAGCGCTGTGGGGCATTTTACTTTAGGTTGCGTATTGG
AAGATCAAGAGCATCAAGTCGCTAAAGAAGAAAGGGAAACACCTACTACTGATAGTATGCCGCCATTATT
ACGACAAGCTATCGAATTATTTGATCACCAAGGTGCAGAGCCAGCCTTCTTATTCGGCCTTGAATTGATC
ATATGCGGATTAGAAAAACAACTTAAATGTGAAAGTGGGTCCGCGTACAGCGGCTCCCGGGAGTTCTAGG
GATCTGCCCCTCTCCCTCCCCCCCCCCTAACGTTACTGGCCGAAGCCGCTTGGAATAAGGCCGGTGTGCG
TTTGTCTATATGTTATTTTCCACCATATTGCCGTCTTTTGGCAATGTGAGGGCCCGGAAACCTGGCCCTG
TCTTCTTGACGAGCATTCCTAGGGGTCTTTCCCCTCTCGCCAAAGGAATGCAAGGTCTGTTGAATGTCGT
GAAGGAAGCAGTTCCTCTGGAAGCTTCTTGAAGACAAACAACGTCTGTAGCGACCCTTTGCAGGCAGCGG
AACCCCCCACCTGGCGACAGGTGCCTCTGCGGCCAAAAGCCACGTGTATAAGATACACCTGCAAAGGCGG
CACAACCCCAGTGCCACGTTGTGAGTTGGATAGTTGTGGAAAGAGTCAAATGGCTCTCCTCAAGCGTATT
CAACAAGGGGCTGAAGGATGCCCAGAAGGTACCCCATTGTATGGGATCTGATCTGGGGCCTCGGTGCACA
TGCTTTACATGTGTTTAGTCGAGGTTAAAAAAACGTCTAGGCCCCCCGAACCACGGGGACGTGGTTTTCC
TTTGAAAAACACGATGATAAGGATCCATGATTGAACAAGATGGATTGCACGCAGGTTCTCCGGCCGCTTG
GGTGGAGAGGCTATTCGGCTATGACTGGGCACAACAGACAATCGGCTGCTCTGATGCCGCCGTGTTCCGG
CTGTCAGCGCAGGGGCGCCCGGTTCTTTTTGTCAAGACCGACCTGTCCGGTGCCCTGAATGAACTGCAGG
ACGAGGCAGCGCGGCTATCGTGGCTGGCCACGACGGGCGTTCCTTGCGCAGCTGTGCTCGACGTTGTCAC
TGAAGCGGGAAGGGACTGGCTGCTATTGGGCGAAGTGCCGGGGCAGGATCTCCTGTCATCTCACCTTGCT
CCTGCCGAGAAAGTATCCATCATGGCTGATGCAATGCGGCGGCTGCATACGCTTGATCCGGCTACCTGCC
CATTCGACCACCAAGCGAAACATCGCATCGAGCGAGCACGTACTCGGATGGAAGCCGGTCTTGTCGATCA
GGATGATCTGGACGAAGAGCATCAGGGGCTCGCGCCAGCCGAACTGTTCGCCAGGCTCAAGGCGCGCATG
CCCGACGGCGAGGATCTCGTCGTGACCCATGGCGATGCCTGCTTGCCGAATATCATGGTGGAAAATGGCC
GCTTTTCTGGATTCATCGACTGTGGCCGGCTGGGTGTGGCGGACCGCTATCAGGACATAGCGTTGGCTAC
CCGTGATATTGCTGAAGAGCTTGGCGGCGAATGGGCTGACCGCTTCCTCGTGCTTTACGGTATCGCCGCT
CCCGATTCGCAGCGCATCGCCTTCTATCGCCTTCTTGACGAGTTCTTCTGAGGTACCTTTTTTAAGGGTG
GGCGCGCCGACCCAGCTTTCTTGTACAAAGTTGGCATTATAAGAAAGCATTGCTTATCAATTTGTTGCAA
CGAACAGGTCACTATCAGTCAAAATAAAATCATTATTTGCCATCCAGCTGATATCCGCCCGCCCCACGAC
CCGCAGCGCCCGACCGAAAGGAGCGCACGACCCCATGCATCGGTACCTTTAAGACCAATGACTTACAAGG
CAGCTGTAGATCTTAGCCACTTTTTAAAAGAAAAGGGGGGACTGGAAGGGCTAATTCACTCCCAACGAAG
ACAAGATCTGCTTTTTGCTTGTACTGGGTCTCTCTGGTTAGACCAGATCTGAGCCTGGGAGCTCTCTGGC
TAACTAGGGAACCCACTGCTTAAGCCTCAATAAAGCTTGCCTTGAGTGCTTCAAGTAGTGTGTGCCCGTC
TGTTGTGTGACTCTGGTAACTAGAGATCCCTCAGACCCTTTTAGTCAGTGTGGAAAATCTCTAGCAGTAG
TAGTTCATGTCATCTTATTATTCAGTATTTATAACTTGCAAAGAAATGAATATCAGAGAGTGAGAGGAAC
TTGTTTATTGCAGCTTATAATGGTTACAAATAAAGCAATAGCATCACAAATTTCACAAATAAAGCATTTT
TTTCACTGCATTCTAGTTGTGGTTTGTCCAAACTCATCAATGTATCTTATCATGTCTGGCTCTAGCTATC
CCGCCCCTAACTCCGCCCATCCCGCCCCTAACTCCGCCCAGTTCCGCCCATTCTCCGCCCCATGGCTGAC
TAATTTTTTTTATTTATGCAGAGGCCGAGGCCGCCTCGGCCTCTGAGCTATTCCAGAAGTAGTGAGGAGG
CTTTTTTGGAGGCCTAGGGACGTACCCAATTCGCCCTATAGTGAGTCGTATTACGCGCGCTCACTGGCCG
TCGTTTTACAACGTCGTGACTGGGAAAACCCTGGCGTTACCCAACTTAATCGCCTTGCAGCACATCCCCC
TTTCGCCAGCTGGCGTAATAGCGAAGAGGCCCGCACCGATCGCCCTTCCCAACAGTTGCGCAGCCTGAAT
GGCGAATGGG
[124 nt withheld, positions 4281-4404]
C
[91 nt withheld, positions 4406-4496]
A
[49 nt withheld, positions 4498-4546]
CCTTTGACGTTGGAGTCCACGTTCTTT
[37 nt withheld, positions 4574-4610]
ACCCTATCTCGGTCTATTCTTTTGATTTATAAGGGATTTTGCCGATTTCGGCCTATTGGTTAAAAAATGA
GCTGATTTAACAAAAATTTAACGCGAATTTTAACAAAATATTAACGCTTACAATTTAGGTGGCACTTTTC
GGGGAAATGTGCGCGGAACCCCTATTTGTTTATTTTTCTAAATACATTCAAATATGTATCCGCTCATGAG
ACAATAACCCTGATAAATGCTTCAATAATATTGAAAAAGGAAGAGTATGAGTATTCAACATTTCCGTGTC
GCCCTTATTCCCTTTTTTGCGGCATTTTGCCTTCCTGTTTTTGCTCACCCAGAAACGCTGGTGAAAGTAA
AAGATGCTGAAGATCAGTTGGGTGCACGAGTGGGTTACATCGAACTGGATCTCAACAGCGGTAAGATCCT
TGAGAGTTTTCGCCCCGAAGAACGTTTTCCAATGATGAGCACTTTTAAAGTTCTGCTATGTGGCGCGGTA
TTATCCCGTATTGACGCCGGGCAAGAGCAACTCGGTCGCCGCATACACTATTCTCAGAATGACTTGGTTG
AGTACTCACCAGTCACAGAAAAGCATCTTACGGATGGCATGACAGTAAGAGAATTATGCAGTGCTGCCAT
AACCATGAGTGATAACACTGCGGCCAACTTACTTCTGACAACGATCGGAGGACCGAAGGAGCTAACCGCT
TTTTTGCACAACATGGGGGATCATGTAACTCGCCTTGATCGTTGGGAACCGGAGCTGAATGAAGCCATAC
CAAACGACGAGCGTGACACCACGATGCCTGTAGCAATGGCAACAACGTTGCGCAAACTATTAACTGGCGA
ACTACTTACTCTAGCTTCCCGGCAACAATTAATAGACTGGATGGAGGCGGATAAAGTTGCAGGACCACTT
CTGCGCTCGGCCCTTCCGGCTGGCTGGTTTATTGCTGATAAATCTGGAGCCGGTGAGCGTGGGTCTCGCG
GTATCATTGCAGCACTGGGGCCAGATGGTAAGCCCTCCCGTATCGTAGTTATCTACACGACGGGGAGTCA
GGCAACTATGGATGAACGAAATAGACAGATCGCTGAGATAGGTGCCTCACTGATTAAGCATTGGTAACTG
TCAGACCAAGTTTACTCATATATACTTTAGATTGATTTAAAACTTCATTTTTAATTTAAAAGGATCTAGG
TGAAGATCCTTTTTGATAATCTCATGACCAAAATCCCTTAACGTGAGTTTTCGTTCCACTGAGCGTCAGA
CCCCGTAGAAAAGATCAAAGGATCTTCTTGAGATCCTTTTTTTCTGCGCGTAATCTGCTGCTTGCAAACA
AAAAAACCACCGCTACCAGCGGTGGTTTGTTTGCCGGATCAAGAGCTACCAACTCTTTTTCCGAAGGTAA
CTGGCTTCAGCAGAGCGCAGATACCAAATACTGTTCTTCTAGTGTAGCCGTAGTTAGGCCACCACTTCAA
GAACTCTGTAGCACCGCCTACATACCTCGCTCTGCTAATCCTGTTACCAGTGGCTGCTGCCAGTGGCGAT
AAGTCGTGTCTTACCGGGTTGGACTCAAGACGATAGTTACCGGATAAGGCGCAGCGGTCGGGCTGAACGG
GGGGTTCGTGCACACAGCCCAGCTTGGAGCGAACGACCTACACCGAACTGAGATACCTACAGCGTGAGCT
ATGAGAAAGCGCCACGCTTCCCGAAGGGAGAAAGGCGGACAGGTATCCGGTAAGCGGCAGGGTCGGAACA
GGAGAGCGCACGAGGGAGCTTCCAGGGGGAAACGCCTGGTATCTTTATAGTCCTGTCGGGTTTCGCCACC
TCTGACTTGAGCGTCGATTTTTGTGATGCTCGTCAGGGGGGCGGAGCCTATGGAAAAACGCCAGCAACGC
GGCCTTTTTACGGTTCCTGGCCTTTTGCTGGCCTTTTGCTCACATGTTCTTTCCTGCGTTATCCCCTGAT
TCTGTGGATAACCGTATTACCGCCTTTGAGTGAGCTGATACCGCTCGCCGCAGCCGAACGACCGAGCGCA
GCGAGTCAGTGAGCGAGGAAGCGGAAGAGCGCCCAATACGCAAACCGCCTCTCCCCGCGCGTTGGCCGAT
TCATTAATGCAGCTGGCACGACAGGTTTCCCGACTGGAAAGCGGGCAGTGAGCGCAACGCAATTAATGTG
AGTTAGCTCACTCATTAGGCACCCCAGGCTTTACACTTTATGCTTCCGGCTCGTATGTTGTGTGGAATTG
TGAGCGGATAACAATTTCACACAGGAAACAGCTATGACCATGATTACGCCAAGCGCGCAATTAACCCTCA
CTAAAGGGAACAAAAGCTGGAGCTGCAAGCTTAATGTAGTCTTATGCAATACTCTTGTAGTCTTGCAACA
TGGTAACGATGAGTTAGCAACATGCCTTACAAGGAGAGAAAAAGCACCGTGCATGCCGATTGGTGGAAGT
AAGGTGGTACGATCGTGCCTTATTAGGAAGGCAACAGACGGGTCTGACATGGATTGGACGAACCACTGAA
TTGCCGCATTGCAGAGATATTGTATTTAAGTGCCTAGCTCGATACATAAACGGGTCTCTCTGGTTAGACC
AGATCTGAGCCTGGGAGCTCTCTGGCTAACTAGGGAACCCACTGCTTAAGCCTCAATAAAGCTTGCCTTG
AGTGCTTCAAGTAGTGTGTGCCCGTCTGTTGTGTGACTCTGGTAACTAGAGATCCCTCAGACCCTTTTAG
TCAGTGTGGAAAATCTCTAGCAGTGGCGCCCGAACAGGGACTTGAAAGCGAAAGGGAAACCAGAGGAGCT
CTCTCGACGCAGGACTCGGCTTGCTGAAGCGCGCACGGCAAGAGGCGAGGGGCGGCGACTGGTGAGTACG
CCAAAAATTTTGACTAGCGGAGGCTAGAAGGAGAGAGATGGGTGCGAGAGCGTCAGTATTAAGCGGGGGA
GAATTAGATCGCGATGGGAAAAAATTCGGTTAAGGCCAGGGGGAAAGAAAAAATATAAATTAAAACATAT
AGTATGGGCAAGCAGGGAGCTAGAACGATTCGCAGTTAATCCTGGCCTGTTAGAAACATCAGAAGGCTGT
AGACAAATACTGGGACAGCTACAACCATCCCTTCAGACAGGATCAGAAGAACTTAGATCATTATATAATA
CAGTAGCAACCCTCTATTGTGTGCATCAAAGGATAGAGATAAAAGACACCAAGGAAGCTTTAGACAAGAT
AGAGGAAGAGCAAAACAAAAGTAAGACCACCGCACAGCAAGCGGCCGCTGATCTTCAGACCTGGAGGAGG
AGATATGAGGGACAATTGGAGAAGTGAATTATATAAATATAAAGTAGTAAAAATTGAACCATTAGGAGTA
GCACCCACCAAGGCAAAGAGAAGAGTGGTGCAGAGAGAAAAAAGAGCAGTGGGAATAGGAGCTTTGTTCC
TTGGGTTCTTGGGAGCAGCAGGAAGCACTATGGGCGCAGCGTCAATGACGCTGACGGTACAGGCCAGACA
ATTATTGTCTGGTATAGTGCAGCAGCAGAACAATTTGCTGAGGGCTATTGAGGCGCAACAGCATCTGTTG
CAACTCACAGTCTGGGGCATCAAGCAGCTCCAGGCAAGAATCCTGGCTGTGGAAAGATACCTAAAGGATC
AACAGCTCCTGGGGATTTGGGGTTGCTCTGGAAAACTCATTTGCACCACTGCTGTGCCTTGGAATGCTAG
TTGGAGTAATAAATCTCTGGAACAGATTTGGAATCACACGACCTGGATGGAGTGGGACAGAGAAATTAAC
AATTACACAAGCTTAATACACTCCTTAATTGAAGAATCGCAAAACCAGCAAGAAAAGAATGAACAAGAAT
TATTGGAATTAGATAAATGGGCAAGTTTGTGGAATTGGTTTAACATAACAAATTGGCTGTGGTATATAAA
ATTATTCATAATGATAGTAGGAGGCTTGGTAGGTTTAAGAATAGTTTTTGCTGTACTTTCTATAGTGAAT
AGAGTTAGGCAGGGATATTCACCATTATCGTTTCAGACCCACCTCCCAACCCCGAGGGGACCCGACAGGC
CCGAAGGAATAGAAGAAGAAGGTGGAGAGAGAGACAGAGACAGATCCATTCGATTAGTGAACGGATCTCG
ACGGTATCGATCACGAGACTAGCCTCGAGCGGCCGCAATATTTGCATGTCGCTATGTGTTCTGGGAAATC
ACCATAAACGTGAAATCCCTATCAGTGATAGAGACTTATAAGTTCCCTATCAGTGATAGAGACACCGGCC
CAAAGTGAAAGGGATAAGACTCGAGTCTTATCCCTTTCACTTTGGGTTTTTTGAATTCTCGACCTCGAGA
CAAATGGCAGTATTCATCCACAATTTTAAAAGAAAAGGGGGGATTGGGGGGTACAGTGCAGGGGAAAGAA
TAGTAGACATAATAGCAACAGACATACAAACTAAAGAATTACAAAAACAAATTACAAAAATTCAAAATTT
TCGGGTTTATTACAGGGACAGCAGAGATCCACTTTGGCCGCGGCTCGAGGGGG
